Addgene plasmid #142927: TFORF2258
Purpose: Lentiviral vector for overexpressing transcription factor ORFs with unique 24-bp barcodes. Barcodes facilitate identification of transcription factors in pooled screens.
Depositing lab: Feng Zhang. Depositing organization: Broad Institute. Publication: A transcription factor atlas of directed differentiation. Joung J, Ma S, Tay T, Geiger-Schuller KR, Kirchgatterer PC, Verdine VK, Guo B, Arias-Garcia MA, Allen WE, Singh A, Kuksenko O, Abudayyeh OO, Gootenberg JS, Fu Z, Macrae RK, Buenrostro JD, Regev A, Zhang F. Cell. 2023 Jan 5;186(1):209-229.e26. doi: 10.1016/j.cell.2022.11.026. PubMed 36608654.
Backbone
  Vector backbone: pLX_TRC317
  Backbone manufacturer: Broad Institute Genetic Perturbation Platform
  Backbone size w/o insert (bp): 8264
  Vector type: Mammalian Expression, Lentiviral
  Selectable markers: Puromycin
Growth in bacteria
  Bacterial resistance: Ampicillin, 100 μg/mL
  Growth temperature: 37°C
  Growth strain: NEB Stable
  Copy number: High Copy
Gene/Insert
  Gene/Insert name: SOX11
  Species: H. sapiens (human)
  Insert size (bp): 1427
  Entrez Gene: SOX11 (a.k.a. CSS9, IDDMOH, MRD27)
  Promoter: EF1a
  Cloning method: Unknown
  Sequencing primers: 5′ GGGTGGAGACTGAAGTTAGGCCAG; 3′ CACATAGCGTAAAAGGAGCAACATAG
Terms and licenses: Academic/Nonprofit Terms; Industry Terms: Not Available to Industry
Depositor comments: NM_003108,ENST00000322002 . The transcription factor ORF portion of this plasmid was synthesized by Genewiz. Please test multiple small colonies in case of plasmid recombination. To make this collection available in a timely manner, a portion of this collection was not fully sequenced by Addgene. If an Addgene verified full plasmid sequence is not available, please contact us prior to placing an order to request the full sequence.
How to cite: TFORF2258 was a gift from Feng Zhang (Addgene plasmid # 142927 ; http://n2t.net/addgene:142927 ; RRID:Addgene_142927)
