[The description below was written by a language model from this plasmid's Addgene catalogue record and pLannotate feature annotations shown in this document.]
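Description:
TFORF2258 is a lentiviral mammalian expression plasmid built on the pLX_TRC317 backbone and carrying the human SOX11 open reading frame, one member of a barcoded transcription factor ORF collection. In bacteria it is maintained through a high-copy ColE1/pUC-type origin and selected with ampicillin via the β-lactamase gene. An f1 origin and remnants of a lac/lacZα cloning region flanked by T7 and T3 promoters are also present in the backbone. The depositor notes that the plasmid can recombine, as is common for LTR-containing vectors.

The viral portion has a third-generation, self-inactivating layout. An RSV promoter fused to a truncated HIV-1 5' LTR drives genomic RNA production in packaging cells, followed by the Ψ packaging signal with a gag fragment, the Rev response element for Rev-dependent nuclear export, a cPPT/CTS element, and a ΔU3 3' LTR that inactivates LTR-driven transcription after integration. An SV40 polyadenylation signal lies downstream of the 3' LTR.

Within the transfer cassette, an SV40 early promoter drives puromycin N-acetyltransferase for selection of transduced cells, and a separate EF-1α promoter drives constitutive expression of SOX11. SOX11 is a transcriptional activator involved in the survival of developing tissues such as the neural tube. A WPRE downstream of the ORF enhances transcript stability and expression. The record states that each construct carries a unique 24-bp barcode, but this is not annotated in the feature table. A short U6 promoter fragment sits between the ORF and the WPRE, and its role is not stated. The construct is intended for SOX11 overexpression, particularly in pooled screens where the barcode identifies which transcription factor each cell received, as in directed differentiation studies.
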