Features (pLannotate 1.2.2; 31 found; start..end, strand, type, name):
      5..231     +  promoter       RSV promoter: Rous sarcoma virus enhancer/promoter
    232..412     +  LTR            5' LTR (truncated): truncated 5' long terminal repeat (LTR) from HIV-1
    459..584     +  misc_feature   HIV-1 Ψ: packaging signal of human immunodeficiency virus type 1
    568..931     +  CDS            HIV-1 gag (fragment): gag protein from human immunodeficiency virus 1; gag
   1077..1310    +  misc_feature   RRE: The Rev response element (RRE) of HIV-1 allows for Rev-dependent mRNA export from the nucleus to the cytoplasm.
   1687..1713    +  CDS            Rev (fragment): human immunodeficiency virus 1 (HIV-1) Rev protein; rev; enhances nuclear export of unspliced and incompletely spliced viral mRNAs
   1720..1743    +  promoter       SV40 promoter (fragment): SV40 early promoter
   1744..1815    +  promoter       SV40 promoter (fragment): SV40 enhancer and early promoter
   1839..1974    +  rep_origin     SV40 ori: SV40 origin of replication
   2020..2616    +  CDS            PuroR (fragment): puromycin N-acetyltransferase; pac from Streptomyces; confers resistance to puromycin
   2665..2782    +  misc_feature   cPPT/CTS: central polypurine tract and central termination sequence of HIV-1
   2847..2913    +  CDS            small t antigen (fragment): SV40 (simian virus 40) small t antigen
   2920..4098    +  promoter       EF-1α promoter: strong constitutive promoter for human elongation factor EF-1α
   4115..5437    +  CDS            SOX11: SOX11_HUMAN - Experimental evidence at protein level: Swiss-Prot protein existence level 1. Transcription factor that acts as a transcriptional activator (PubMed:24886874). Binds cooperatively with POU3F2/BRN2 or POU3F1/OCT6 to gene promoters, which enhances transcriptional activation (By similarity). Acts as a transcriptional activator of TEAD2 by binding to its gene promoter and first intron (By similarity). Plays a redundant role with SOX4 and SOX12 in cell survival of developing tissues such as the neural tube, branchial arches and somites, thereby contributing to organogenesis (By similar
   5453..5506    +  promoter       U6 promoter (fragment): RNA polymerase III promoter for human U6 snRNA
   5548..6136    +  misc_feature   WPRE: woodchuck hepatitis virus posttranscriptional regulatory element
   6187..6206    +  misc_feature   cPPT/CTS (fragment): central polypurine tract and central termination sequence of HIV-1
   6208..6441    +  LTR            3' LTR (ΔU3): self-inactivating 3' long terminal repeat (LTR) from HIV-1
   6519..6640    +  polyA_signal   SV40 poly(A) signal: SV40 polyadenylation signal
   6680..6815    +  rep_origin     SV40 ori: SV40 origin of replication
   6836..6854    -  promoter       T7 promoter: promoter for bacteriophage T7 RNA polymerase
   6862..7017    +  CDS            lacZα (fragment): LacZα fragment of β-galactosidase; lacZ fragment
   7022..7450    +  rep_origin     f1 ori (sequence partly withheld): f1 bacteriophage origin of replication; arrow indicates direction of (+) strand synthesis
   7503..7607    +  promoter       AmpR promoter: bla
   7608..8468    +  CDS            AmpR: β-lactamase; bla; confers resistance to ampicillin, carbenicillin, and related antibiotics
   8639..9227    +  rep_origin     ori: high-copy-number ColE1/pMB1/pBR322/pUC origin of replication
   9410..9502    +  CDS            lacI (fragment): lac repressor; lacI; The lac repressor binds to the lac operator to inhibit transcription in E. coli. This inhibition can be relieved by adding lactose or isopropyl-β-D-thiogalactopyranoside (IPTG).
   9515..9536    +  protein_bind   CAP binding site: CAP binding activates transcription in the presence of cAMP. E. coli catabolite activator protein
   9551..9581    +  promoter       lac promoter: promoter for the E. coli lac operon
   9589..9605    +  protein_bind   lac operator: The lac repressor binds to the lac operator to inhibit transcription in E. coli. This inhibition can be relieved by adding lactose or isopropyl-β-D-thiogalactopyranoside (IPTG). lac repressor encoded by lacI
   9650..9668    +  promoter       T3 promoter: promoter for bacteriophage T3 RNA polymerase
>Addgene plasmid #142927 | TFORF2258 | addgene full sequence | sequence record 397307 | Addgene NGS Result
TTAATGTAGTCTTATGCAATACTCTTGTAGTCTTGCAACATGGTAACGATGAGTTAGCAACATGCCTTAC
AAGGAGAGAAAAAGCACCGTGCATGCCGATTGGTGGAAGTAAGGTGGTACGATCGTGCCTTATTAGGAAG
GCAACAGACGGGTCTGACATGGATTGGACGAACCACTGAATTGCCGCATTGCAGAGATATTGTATTTAAG
TGCCTAGCTCGATACATAAACGGGTCTCTCTGGTTAGACCAGATCTGAGCCTGGGAGCTCTCTGGCTAAC
TAGGGAACCCACTGCTTAAGCCTCAATAAAGCTTGCCTTGAGTGCTTCAAGTAGTGTGTGCCCGTCTGTT
GTGTGACTCTGGTAACTAGAGATCCCTCAGACCCTTTTAGTCAGTGTGGAAAATCTCTAGCAGTGGCGCC
CGAACAGGGACTTGAAAGCGAAAGGGAAACCAGAGGAGCTCTCTCGACGCAGGACTCGGCTTGCTGAAGC
GCGCACGGCAAGAGGCGAGGGGCGGCGACTGGTGAGTACGCCAAAAATTTTGACTAGCGGAGGCTAGAAG
GAGAGAGATGGGTGCGAGAGCGTCAGTATTAAGCGGGGGAGAATTAGATCGCGATGGGAAAAAATTCGGT
TAAGGCCAGGGGGAAAGAAAAAATATAAATTAAAACATATAGTATGGGCAAGCAGGGAGCTAGAACGATT
CGCAGTTAATCCTGGCCTGTTAGAAACATCAGAAGGCTGTAGACAAATACTGGGACAGCTACAACCATCC
CTTCAGACAGGATCAGAAGAACTTAGATCATTATATAATACAGTAGCAACCCTCTATTGTGTGCATCAAA
GGATAGAGATAAAAGACACCAAGGAAGCTTTAGACAAGATAGAGGAAGAGCAAAACAAAAGTAAGACCAC
CGCACAGCAAGCGGCCGCTGATCTTCAGACCTGGAGGAGGAGATATGAGGGACAATTGGAGAAGTGAATT
ATATAAATATAAAGTAGTAAAAATTGAACCATTAGGAGTAGCACCCACCAAGGCAAAGAGAAGAGTGGTG
CAGAGAGAAAAAAGAGCAGTGGGAATAGGAGCTTTGTTCCTTGGGTTCTTGGGAGCAGCAGGAAGCACTA
TGGGCGCAGCGTCAATGACGCTGACGGTACAGGCCAGACAATTATTGTCTGGTATAGTGCAGCAGCAGAA
CAATTTGCTGAGGGCTATTGAGGCGCAACAGCATCTGTTGCAACTCACAGTCTGGGGCATCAAGCAGCTC
CAGGCAAGAATCCTGGCTGTGGAAAGATACCTAAAGGATCAACAGCTCCTGGGGATTTGGGGTTGCTCTG
GAAAACTCATTTGCACCACTGCTGTGCCTTGGAATGCTAGTTGGAGTAATAAATCTCTGGAACAGATTTG
GAATCACACGACCTGGATGGAGTGGGACAGAGAAATTAACAATTACACAAGCTTAATACACTCCTTAATT
GAAGAATCGCAAAACCAGCAAGAAAAGAATGAACAAGAATTATTGGAATTAGATAAATGGGCAAGTTTGT
GGAATTGGTTTAACATAACAAATTGGCTGTGGTATATAAAATTATTCATAATGATAGTAGGAGGCTTGGT
AGGTTTAAGAATAGTTTTTGCTGTACTTTCTATAGTGAATAGAGTTAGGCAGGGATATTCACCATTATCG
TTTCAGACCCACCTCCCAACCCCGAGGGGACCCATGCATTGCATCTCAATTAGTCAGCAACCAGGTGTGG
AAAGTCCCCAGGCTCCCCAGCAGGCAGAAGTATGCAAAGCATGCGTCTCAATTAGTCAGCAACCATAGTC
CCGCCCCTAACTCCGCCCATCCCGCCCCTAACTCCGCCCAGTTCCGCCCATTCTCCGCCCCATGGCTGAC
TAATTTTTTTTATTTATGCAGAGGCCGAGGCCGCCTCGGCCTCTGAGCTATTCCAGAAGTAGTGAGGAGG
CTTTTTTGGAGGCCTAGGCTTTTGCAAAAAGCTTTCTAGAGGTACCACCGGAGCTTACCATGACCGAGTA
CAAGCCCACGGTGCGCCTCGCCACCCGCGACGACGTCCCCAGGGCCGTACGCACCCTCGCCGCCGCGTTC
GCCGACTACCCCGCCACGCGCCACACCGTCGATCCGGACCGCCACATCGAGCGGGTCACCGAGCTGCAAG
AACTCTTCCTCACGCGCGTCGGGCTCGACATCGGCAAGGTGTGGGTCGCGGACGACGGCGCCGCCGTGGC
GGTCTGGACCACGCCGGAGAGCGTCGAAGCGGGGGCGGTGTTCGCCGAGATCGGCCCGCGCATGGCCGAG
TTGAGCGGTTCCCGGCTGGCCGCGCAGCAACAGATGGAAGGCCTCCTGGCGCCGCACCGGCCCAAGGAGC
CCGCGTGGTTCCTGGCCACCGTCGGCGTCTCGCCCGACCACCAGGGCAAGGGTCTGGGCAGCGCCGTCGT
GCTCCCCGGAGTGGAGGCGGCCGAGCGCGCCGGGGTGCCCGCCTTCCTGGAGACCTCCGCGCCCCGCAAC
CTCCCCTTCTACGAGCGGCTCGGCTTCACCGTCACCGCCGACGTCGAGGTGCCCGAAGGACCGCGCACCT
GGTGCATGACCCGCAAGCCCGGTGCCAGTTAACGAATTCTAGATCTTGAGACAAATGGCAGTATTCATCC
ACAATTTTAAAAGAAAAGGGGGGATTGGGGGGTACAGTGCAGGGGAAAGAATAGTAGACATAATAGCAAC
AGACATACAAACTAAAGAATTACAAAAACAAATTACAAAAATTCAAAATTTTCGGGTTTATTACAGGGAC
AGCAGAGATCCACTTTGGCGCCGGCTCGAGGCCTGCAGGTGCAAAGATGGATAAAGTTTTAAACAGAGAG
GAATCTTTGCAGCTAATGGACCTTCTAGGTCTTGAAAGGAGTGGGAATTGGCTCCGGTGCCCGTCAGTGG
GCAGAGCGCACATCGCCCACAGTCCCCGAGAAGTTGGGGGGAGGGGTCGGCAATTGAACCGGTGCCTAGA
GAAGGTGGCGCGGGGTAAACTGGGAAAGTGATGTCGTGTACTGGCTCCGCCTTTTTCCCGAGGGTGGGGG
AGAACCGTATATAAGTGCAGTAGTCGCCGTGAACGTTCTTTTTCGCAACGGGTTTGCCGCCAGAACACAG
GTAAGTGCCGTGTGTGGTTCCCGCGGGCCTGGCCTCTTTACGGGTTATGGCCCTTGCGTGCCTTGAATTA
CTTCCACCTGGCTGCAGTACGTGATTCTTGATCCCGAGCTTCGGGTTGGAAGTGGGTGGGAGAGTTCGAG
GCCTTGCGCTTAAGGAGCCCCTTCGCCTCGTGCTTGAGTTGAGGCCTGGCCTGGGCGCTGGGGCCGCCGC
GTGCGAATCTGGTGGCACCTTCGCGCCTGTCTCGCTGCTTTCGATAAGTCTCTAGCCATTTAAAATTTTT
GATGACCTGCTGCGACGCTTTTTTTCTGGCAAGATAGTCTTGTAAATGCGGGCCAAGATCTGCACACTGG
TATTTCGGTTTTTGGGGCCGCGGGCGGCGACGGGGCCCGTGCGTCCCAGCGCACATGTTCGGCGAGGCGG
GGCCTGCGAGCGCGGCCACCGAGAATCGGACGGGGGTAGTCTCAAGCTGGCCGGCCTGCTCTGGTGCCTG
GCCTCGCGCCGCCGTGTATCGCCCCGCCCTGGGCGGCAAGGCTGGCCCGGTCGGCACCAGTTGCGTGAGC
GGAAAGATGGCCGCTTCCCGGCCCTGCTGCAGGGAGCTCAAAATGGAGGACGCGGCGCTCGGGAGAGCGG
GCGGGTGAGTCACCCACACAAAGGAAAAGGGCCTTTCCGTCCTCAGCCGTCGCTTCATGTGACTCCACGG
AGTACCGGGCGCCGTCCAGGCACCTCGATTAGTTCTCGAGCTTTTGGAGTACGTCGTCTTTAGGTTGGGG
GGAGGGGTTTTATGCGATGGAGTTTCCCCACACTGAGTGGGTGGAGACTGAAGTTAGGCCAGCTTGGCAC
TTGATGTAATTCTCCTTGGAATTTGCCCTTTTTGAGTTTGGATCTTGGTTCATTCTCAAGCCTCAGACAG
TGGTTCAAAGTTTTTTTCTTCCATTTCAGGTGTCGTGAGGCTAGCACCGCCACCATGGTGCAGCAGGCGG
AGAGCTTGGAAGCGGAGAGCAACCTGCCCCGGGAGGCGCTGGACACGGAGGAGGGCGAATTCATGGCTTG
CAGCCCGGTGGCCCTGGACGAGAGCGACCCAGACTGGTGCAAGACGGCGTCGGGCCACATCAAGCGGCCG
ATGAACGCGTTCATGGTATGGTCCAAGATCGAACGCAGGAAGATCATGGAGCAGTCTCCGGACATGCACA
ACGCCGAGATCTCCAAGAGGCTGGGCAAGCGCTGGAAAATGCTGAAGGACAGCGAGAAGATCCCGTTCAT
CCGGGAGGCGGAGCGGCTGCGGCTCAAGCACATGGCCGACTACCCCGACTACAAGTACCGGCCCCGGAAA
AAGCCCAAAATGGACCCCTCGGCCAAGCCCAGCGCCAGCCAGAGCCCAGAGAAGAGCGCGGCCGGCGGCG
GCGGCGGGAGCGCGGGCGGAGGCGCGGGCGGTGCCAAGACCTCCAAGGGCTCCAGCAAGAAATGCGGCAA
GCTCAAGGCCCCCGCGGCCGCGGGCGCCAAGGCGGGCGCGGGCAAGGCGGCCCAGTCCGGGGACTACGGG
GGCGCGGGCGACGACTACGTGCTGGGCAGCCTGCGCGTGAGCGGCTCGGGCGGCGGCGGCGCGGGCAAGA
CGGTCAAGTGCGTGTTTCTGGATGAGGACGACGACGACGACGACGACGACGACGAGCTGCAGCTGCAGAT
CAAACAGGAGCCGGACGAGGAGGACGAGGAACCACCGCACCAGCAGCTCCTGCAGCCGCCGGGGCAGCAG
CCGTCGCAGCTGCTGAGACGCTACAACGTCGCCAAAGTGCCCGCCAGCCCTACGCTGAGCAGCTCGGCGG
AGTCCCCCGAGGGAGCGAGCCTCTACGACGAGGTGCGGGCCGGCGCGACCTCGGGCGCCGGGGGCGGCAG
CCGCCTCTACTACAGCTTCAAGAACATCACCAAGCAGCACCCGCCGCCGCTCGCGCAGCCCGCGCTGTCG
CCCGCGTCCTCGCGCTCGGTGTCCACCTCCTCGTCCAGCAGCAGCGGCAGCAGCAGCGGCAGCAGCGGCG
AGGACGCCGACGACCTGATGTTCGACCTGAGCTTGAATTTCTCTCAAAGCGCGCACAGCGCCAGCGAGCA
GCAGCTGGGGGGCGGCGCGGCGGCCGGGAACCTGTCCCTGTCGCTGGTGGATAAGGATTTGGATTCGTTC
AGCGAGGGCAGCCTGGGCTCCCACTTCGAGTTCCCCGACTACTGCACGCCGGAGCTGAGCGAGATGATCG
CGGGGGACTGGCTGGAGGCGAACTTCTCCGACCTGGTGTTCACATATTAGTAATGAACTAGTCCGTAACT
TGAAAGTATTTCGATTTCTTGGCTTTATATATCTTGTGGAAAGGACGATCGGACGGCGTGGTAGTATCTG
ACACGCGTTAAGTCGACAATCAACCTCTGGATTACAAAATTTGTGAAAGATTGACTGGTATTCTTAACTA
TGTTGCTCCTTTTACGCTATGTGGATACGCTGCTTTAATGCCTTTGTATCATGCTATTGCTTCCCGTATG
GCTTTCATTTTCTCCTCCTTGTATAAATCCTGGTTGCTGTCTCTTTATGAGGAGTTGTGGCCCGTTGTCA
GGCAACGTGGCGTGGTGTGCACTGTGTTTGCTGACGCAACCCCCACTGGTTGGGGCATTGCCACCACCTG
TCAGCTCCTTTCCGGGACTTTCGCTTTCCCCCTCCCTATTGCCACGGCGGAACTCATCGCCGCCTGCCTT
GCCCGCTGCTGGACAGGGGCTCGGCTGTTGGGCACTGACAATTCCGTGGTGTTGTCGGGGAAATCATCGT
CCTTTCCTTGGCTGCTCGCCTGTGTTGCCACCTGGATTCTGCGCGGGACGTCCTTCTGCTACGTCCCTTC
GGCCCTCAATCCAGCGGACCTTCCTTCCCGCGGCCTGCTGCCGGCTCTGCGGCCTCTTCCGCGTCTTCGC
CTTCGCCCTCAGACGAGTCGGATCTCCCTTTGGGCCGCCTCCCCGCGTCGACTTTAAGACCAATGACTTA
CAAGGCAGCTGTAGATCTTAGCCACTTTTTAAAAGAAAAGGGGGGACTGGAAGGGCTAATTCACTCCCAA
CGAAGACAAGATCTGCTTTTTGCTTGTACTGGGTCTCTCTGGTTAGACCAGATCTGAGCCTGGGAGCTCT
CTGGCTAACTAGGGAACCCACTGCTTAAGCCTCAATAAAGCTTGCCTTGAGTGCTTCAAGTAGTGTGTGC
CCGTCTGTTGTGTGACTCTGGTAACTAGAGATCCCTCAGACCCTTTTAGTCAGTGTGGAAAATCTCTAGC
AGTACGTATAGTAGTTCATGTCATCTTATTATTCAGTATTTATAACTTGCAAAGAAATGAATATCAGAGA
GTGAGAGGAACTTGTTTATTGCAGCTTATAATGGTTACAAATAAAGCAATAGCATCACAAATTTCACAAA
TAAAGCATTTTTTTCACTGCATTCTAGTTGTGGTTTGTCCAAACTCATCAATGTATCTTATCATGTCTGG
CTCTAGCTATCCCGCCCCTAACTCCGCCCATCCCGCCCCTAACTCCGCCCAGTTCCGCCCATTCTCCGCC
CCATGGCTGACTAATTTTTTTTATTTATGCAGAGGCCGAGGCCGCCTCGGCCTCTGAGCTATTCCAGAAG
TAGTGAGGAGGCTTTTTTGGAGGCCTAGGGACGTACCCAATTCGCCCTATAGTGAGTCGTATTACGCGCG
CTCACTGGCCGTCGTTTTACAACGTCGTGACTGGGAAAACCCTGGCGTTACCCAACTTAATCGCCTTGCA
GCACATCCCCCTTTCGCCAGCTGGCGTAATAGCGAAGAGGCCCGCACCGATCGCCCTTCCCAACAGTTGC
GCAGCCTGAATGGCGAATGGG
[124 nt withheld, positions 7022-7145]
C
[91 nt withheld, positions 7147-7237]
A
[49 nt withheld, positions 7239-7287]
CCTTTGACGTTGGAGTCCACGTTCTTT
[37 nt withheld, positions 7315-7351]
ACCCTATCTCGGTCTATTCTTTTGATTTATAAGGGATTTTGCCGATTTCGGCCTATTGGTTAAAAAATGA
GCTGATTTAACAAAAATTTAACGCGAATTTTAACAAAATATTAACGCTTACAATTTAGGTGGCACTTTTC
GGGGAAATGTGCGCGGAACCCCTATTTGTTTATTTTTCTAAATACATTCAAATATGTATCCGCTCATGAG
ACAATAACCCTGATAAATGCTTCAATAATATTGAAAAAGGAAGAGTATGAGTATTCAACATTTCCGTGTC
GCCCTTATTCCCTTTTTTGCGGCATTTTGCCTTCCTGTTTTTGCTCACCCAGAAACGCTGGTGAAAGTAA
AAGATGCTGAAGATCAGTTGGGTGCACGAGTGGGTTACATCGAACTGGATCTCAACAGCGGTAAGATCCT
TGAGAGTTTTCGCCCCGAAGAACGTTTTCCAATGATGAGCACTTTTAAAGTTCTGCTATGTGGCGCGGTA
TTATCCCGTATTGACGCCGGGCAAGAGCAACTCGGTCGCCGCATACACTATTCTCAGAATGACTTGGTTG
AGTACTCACCAGTCACAGAAAAGCATCTTACGGATGGCATGACAGTAAGAGAATTATGCAGTGCTGCCAT
AACCATGAGTGATAACACTGCGGCCAACTTACTTCTGACAACGATCGGAGGACCGAAGGAGCTAACCGCT
TTTTTGCACAACATGGGGGATCATGTAACTCGCCTTGATCGTTGGGAACCGGAGCTGAATGAAGCCATAC
CAAACGACGAGCGTGACACCACGATGCCTGTAGCAATGGCAACAACGTTGCGCAAACTATTAACTGGCGA
ACTACTTACTCTAGCTTCCCGGCAACAATTAATAGACTGGATGGAGGCGGATAAAGTTGCAGGACCACTT
CTGCGCTCGGCCCTTCCGGCTGGCTGGTTTATTGCTGATAAATCTGGAGCCGGTGAGCGTGGGTCTCGCG
GTATCATTGCAGCACTGGGGCCAGATGGTAAGCCCTCCCGTATCGTAGTTATCTACACGACGGGGAGTCA
GGCAACTATGGATGAACGAAATAGACAGATCGCTGAGATAGGTGCCTCACTGATTAAGCATTGGTAACTG
TCAGACCAAGTTTACTCATATATACTTTAGATTGATTTAAAACTTCATTTTTAATTTAAAAGGATCTAGG
TGAAGATCCTTTTTGATAATCTCATGACCAAAATCCCTTAACGTGAGTTTTCGTTCCACTGAGCGTCAGA
CCCCGTAGAAAAGATCAAAGGATCTTCTTGAGATCCTTTTTTTCTGCGCGTAATCTGCTGCTTGCAAACA
AAAAAACCACCGCTACCAGCGGTGGTTTGTTTGCCGGATCAAGAGCTACCAACTCTTTTTCCGAAGGTAA
CTGGCTTCAGCAGAGCGCAGATACCAAATACTGTTCTTCTAGTGTAGCCGTAGTTAGGCCACCACTTCAA
GAACTCTGTAGCACCGCCTACATACCTCGCTCTGCTAATCCTGTTACCAGTGGCTGCTGCCAGTGGCGAT
AAGTCGTGTCTTACCGGGTTGGACTCAAGACGATAGTTACCGGATAAGGCGCAGCGGTCGGGCTGAACGG
GGGGTTCGTGCACACAGCCCAGCTTGGAGCGAACGACCTACACCGAACTGAGATACCTACAGCGTGAGCT
ATGAGAAAGCGCCACGCTTCCCGAAGGGAGAAAGGCGGACAGGTATCCGGTAAGCGGCAGGGTCGGAACA
GGAGAGCGCACGAGGGAGCTTCCAGGGGGAAACGCCTGGTATCTTTATAGTCCTGTCGGGTTTCGCCACC
TCTGACTTGAGCGTCGATTTTTGTGATGCTCGTCAGGGGGGCGGAGCCTATGGAAAAACGCCAGCAACGC
GGCCTTTTTACGGTTCCTGGCCTTTTGCTGGCCTTTTGCTCACATGTTCTTTCCTGCGTTATCCCCTGAT
TCTGTGGATAACCGTATTACCGCCTTTGAGTGAGCTGATACCGCTCGCCGCAGCCGAACGACCGAGCGCA
GCGAGTCAGTGAGCGAGGAAGCGGAAGAGCGCCCAATACGCAAACCGCCTCTCCCCGCGCGTTGGCCGAT
TCATTAATGCAGCTGGCACGACAGGTTTCCCGACTGGAAAGCGGGCAGTGAGCGCAACGCAATTAATGTG
AGTTAGCTCACTCATTAGGCACCCCAGGCTTTACACTTTATGCTTCCGGCTCGTATGTTGTGTGGAATTG
TGAGCGGATAACAATTTCACACAGGAAACAGCTATGACCATGATTACGCCAAGCGCGCAATTAACCCTCA
CTAAAGGGAACAAAAGCTGGAGCTGCAAGC
