>Addgene plasmid #142927 | TFORF2258 | depositor partial sequence | sequence record 280919 | Insert
ACCGCCACCATGGTGCAGCAGGCGGAGAGCTTGGAAGCGGAGAGCAACCTGCCCCGGGAGGCGCTGGACA
CGGAGGAGGGCGAATTCATGGCTTGCAGCCCGGTGGCCCTGGACGAGAGCGACCCAGACTGGTGCAAGAC
GGCGTCGGGCCACATCAAGCGGCCGATGAACGCGTTCATGGTATGGTCCAAGATCGAACGCAGGAAGATC
ATGGAGCAGTCTCCGGACATGCACAACGCCGAGATCTCCAAGAGGCTGGGCAAGCGCTGGAAAATGCTGA
AGGACAGCGAGAAGATCCCGTTCATCCGGGAGGCGGAGCGGCTGCGGCTCAAGCACATGGCCGACTACCC
CGACTACAAGTACCGGCCCCGGAAAAAGCCCAAAATGGACCCCTCGGCCAAGCCCAGCGCCAGCCAGAGC
CCAGAGAAGAGCGCGGCCGGCGGCGGCGGCGGGAGCGCGGGCGGAGGCGCGGGCGGTGCCAAGACCTCCA
AGGGCTCCAGCAAGAAATGCGGCAAGCTCAAGGCCCCCGCGGCCGCGGGCGCCAAGGCGGGCGCGGGCAA
GGCGGCCCAGTCCGGGGACTACGGGGGCGCGGGCGACGACTACGTGCTGGGCAGCCTGCGCGTGAGCGGC
TCGGGCGGCGGCGGCGCGGGCAAGACGGTCAAGTGCGTGTTTCTGGATGAGGACGACGACGACGACGACG
ACGACGACGAGCTGCAGCTGCAGATCAAACAGGAGCCGGACGAGGAGGACGAGGAACCACCGCACCAGCA
GCTCCTGCAGCCGCCGGGGCAGCAGCCGTCGCAGCTGCTGAGACGCTACAACGTCGCCAAAGTGCCCGCC
AGCCCTACGCTGAGCAGCTCGGCGGAGTCCCCCGAGGGAGCGAGCCTCTACGACGAGGTGCGGGCCGGCG
CGACCTCGGGCGCCGGGGGCGGCAGCCGCCTCTACTACAGCTTCAAGAACATCACCAAGCAGCACCCGCC
GCCGCTCGCGCAGCCCGCGCTGTCGCCCGCGTCCTCGCGCTCGGTGTCCACCTCCTCGTCCAGCAGCAGC
GGCAGCAGCAGCGGCAGCAGCGGCGAGGACGCCGACGACCTGATGTTCGACCTGAGCTTGAATTTCTCTC
AAAGCGCGCACAGCGCCAGCGAGCAGCAGCTGGGGGGCGGCGCGGCGGCCGGGAACCTGTCCCTGTCGCT
GGTGGATAAGGATTTGGATTCGTTCAGCGAGGGCAGCCTGGGCTCCCACTTCGAGTTCCCCGACTACTGC
ACGCCGGAGCTGAGCGAGATGATCGCGGGGGACTGGCTGGAGGCGAACTTCTCCGACCTGGTGTTCACAT
ATTAGTAATGAACTAGTCCGTAACTTGAAAGTATTTCGATTTCTTGGCTTTATATATCTTGTGGAAAGGA
CGATCGGACGGCGTGGTAGTATCTGAC
