>Addgene plasmid #142927 | TFORF2258 | depositor partial sequence | sequence record 280920 | Barcode
TCGGACGGCGTGGTAGTATCTGAC
